>Addgene plasmid #168708 | pDONR223 HCoV-OC43 NSP1_stop | depositor partial sequence | sequence record 326917 | Inserted CDS with Stop codon
ATGTCGAAGATCAACAAATACGGTCTCGAACTACACTGGGCTCCAGAATTTCCATGGATGTTTGAGGACG
CAGAGGAGAAGTTGGATAACCCTAGTAGTTCAGAGGTGGATATGATTTGCTCCACCACTGCGCAAAAGCT
GGAAACAGACGGAATTTGTCCTGAAAATCATGTGATGGTGGATTGTCGCCGACTTCTTAAACAAGAGTGT
TGTGTGCAGTCTAGCCTAATACGTGAAATTGTTATGAATGCAAGTCCATATGATTTGGAGGTGCTACTTC
AAGATGCTTTGCAGTCCCGTGAAGCAGTTTTGGTTACAACCCCCTTAGGTATGTCTTTAGAGGCATGCTA
TGTGAGAGGTTGTAATCCTAAAGGATGGACCATGGGTTTGTTTCGGCGTAGAAGTGTGTGTAACACTGGT
CGTTGCACTGTTAATAAGCATGTGGCCTATCAGTTATATATGATTGATCCTGCAGGTGTCTGTCTTGGTG
CAGGTCAATTCGTGGGTTGGGTCATACCCTTAGCCTTTATGCCTGTGCAATCCCGGAAATTTATTGTTCC
ATGGGTTATGTACTTGCGTAAGCGTGGCGAAAAGGGTGCTTACAATAAAGATCATGGACGTGGCGGTTTT
GGACATGTTTATGATTTTAAAGTTGAAGATGCTTATGACCAGGTGCATGATGAGCCTAAGGGTAAGTTTT
CTAAGAAGGCTTATGCTTTAATTAGAGGGTATCGTGGTTAA
