[The description below was written by a language model from this plasmid's Addgene catalogue record.]
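Description:
pDONR223 HCoV-OC43 NSP1_stop is a Gateway-compatible Entry clone built on the pDONR223 donor backbone (listed as about 5 kb without insert) and maintained in E. coli under spectinomycin selection. The record lists copy number as unknown and includes no feature table, so the origin of replication and other backbone elements are not documented here. As an Entry vector it is a shuttle for a coding sequence rather than an expression construct, and the record names no promoter, tag or reporter associated with the insert.

The payload is a 738 bp insert encoding NSP1, the first non-structural protein processed from the ORF1ab polyprotein of human coronavirus OC43. It was introduced by Gateway cloning, which in an Entry clone normally leaves the open reading frame flanked by attL recombination sites, although those sites are not itemised in the record. The "_stop" suffix suggests that this version retains a terminal stop codon, which would suit native or N-terminally tagged expression after transfer rather than C-terminal fusions. The record does not explicitly define the suffix, however. M13 forward and reverse primer sites on either side of the insert allow sequence verification.

The plasmid belongs to a collection of human coronavirus protein-coding sequences provided as flexible Gateway Entry clones. Its typical use is LR recombination of the NSP1 ORF into Destination vectors chosen by the user, which supply the promoter, tags and host-specific elements needed for expression, interaction screening or other functional assays.
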