Addgene plasmid #168708: pDONR223 HCoV-OC43 NSP1_stop
Purpose: Gateway-compatible Entry vector
Depositing lab: Fritz Roth. Depositing organization: Sinai Health System. Publication: A resource of human coronavirus protein-coding sequences in a flexible, multipurpose Gateway Entry clone collection. Weller B, Lin CW, Pogoutse O, Sauer M, Marin-de la Rosa N, Strobel A, Young V, Knapp JJ, Rayhan A, Falter C, Kim DK, Roth FP, Falter-Braun P. G3 (Bethesda). 2023 Jul 5;13(7):jkad105. doi: 10.1093/g3journal/jkad105. PubMed 37267226.
Backbone
  Vector backbone: pDONR223
  Backbone manufacturer: Rual et al, Genome Res. 14:2128-2135, 2004.
  Backbone size w/o insert (bp): 5005
  Vector type: Other
Growth in bacteria
  Bacterial resistance: Spectinomycin, 50 μg/mL
  Growth temperature: 37°C
  Growth strain: DH5alpha
  Copy number: Unknown
Gene/Insert
  Gene/Insert name: NSP1
  Species: Other
  Insert size (bp): 738
  Entrez Gene: ORF1ab (a.k.a. EYW02_gp1)
  Cloning method: Gateway Cloning
  Sequencing primers: 5′ m13-For; 3′ m13-Rev
Resource information
  A portion of this plasmid was derived from a plasmid made by: Falter-Braun Lab
Terms and licenses: Academic/Nonprofit Terms; Industry Terms
How to cite: pDONR223 HCoV-OC43 NSP1_stop was a gift from Fritz Roth (Addgene plasmid # 168708 ; http://n2t.net/addgene:168708 ; RRID:Addgene_168708)
